Addgene plasmid #111274: pET-30a(+)-N-SH2
Purpose: express murine Syk (N)SH2 domain (Ser 8 to Gly 117), with an N-terminal (His)6 tag and TEV cleavage site, in E.coli strain Rosetta 2 (DE3)
Depositing lab: Carol Post. Depositing organization: Purdue University. Publication: Insights into the allosteric regulation of Syk association with receptor ITAM, a multi-state equilibrium. Feng C, Post CB. Phys Chem Chem Phys. 2016 Feb 17;18(8):5807-18. doi: 10.1039/c5cp05417f. PubMed 26468009.
Backbone
  Vector backbone: pET-30a(+)
  Backbone manufacturer: Novagen
  Backbone size w/o insert (bp): 5422
  Total vector size (bp): 5613
  Vector type: Bacterial Expression
Growth in bacteria
  Bacterial resistance: Kanamycin, 50 μg/mL
  Growth temperature: 37°C
  Growth strain: DH5alpha
  Copy number: Unknown
Gene/Insert
  Gene/Insert name: murine Syk (N)SH2 domain (Ser 8 to Gly 117), with an N-terminal (His)6 tag and TEV cleavage site (alt name: Spleen tyrosine kinase (N)SH2 domain)
  Species: M. musculus (mouse)
  Insert size (bp): 384
  GenBank ID: NP_035648
  Entrez Gene: Syk (a.k.a. Sykb)
  Promoter: T7 promoter
  Tag / fusion protein: HHHHHHENLYFQG (N terminal on insert)
  Cloning method: Restriction Enzyme; 5′ cloning site Nde I (unknown if destroyed); 3′ cloning site Xho I (unknown if destroyed)
  Sequencing primers: 5′ T7 promoter; 3′ T7 terminator
Terms and licenses: Academic/Nonprofit Terms; Industry Terms: Not Available to Industry
Depositor comments: encoding the following protein sequence: MHHHHHHENLYFQGSANHLTYFFGNITREEAEDYLVQGGMTDGLYLLRQSRNYLGGFALSVAHNRKAHHYTIERELNGTYAISGGRAHASPADLCHYHSQEPDGLICLLKKPFNRPPGVQPKTG
How to cite: pET-30a(+)-N-SH2 was a gift from Carol Post (Addgene plasmid # 111274 ; http://n2t.net/addgene:111274 ; RRID:Addgene_111274)
