[The description below was written by a language model from this plasmid's Addgene catalogue record and pLannotate feature annotations shown in this document.]
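Description:
pET-30a(+)-N-SH2 is a bacterial expression plasmid built on the Novagen pET-30a(+) backbone for producing the N-terminal SH2 domain of mouse spleen tyrosine kinase (Syk), residues Ser 8 to Gly 117. It replicates in E. coli from a pBR322-type ColE1 origin accompanied by the rop gene and bom site, which normally keep copy number modest (the record lists copy number as unknown), and it is selected with kanamycin through an aminoglycoside phosphotransferase gene. An f1 origin is also present. The short tetracycline-resistance and AmpR promoter fragments in the annotation are backbone remnants, not functional markers.

The insert was cloned between NdeI and XhoI, placing it directly downstream of the T7 promoter, lac operator and T7 gene 10 ribosome binding site, with the T7 terminator beyond it. The plasmid-borne lacI gene supplies repressor, so transcription stays low until IPTG induction in a host that provides T7 RNA polymerase; the depositor specifies Rosetta 2 (DE3). The encoded protein carries an N-terminal six-histidine tag for metal-affinity purification, followed by a TEV protease recognition site that allows the tag to be removed. The feature table also shows the vector's own C-terminal His-tag sequence downstream of the insert, but the depositor's stated protein sequence ends at Gly 117, implying that this tag is not translated. The sequenced record is slightly longer than the catalogue's total size.

The associated publication concerns allosteric regulation of Syk binding to receptor ITAM motifs, consistent with use of the purified isolated domain in biophysical and binding studies.
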