Features (pLannotate 1.2.2; 20 found; start..end, strand, type, name):
     26..73      -  terminator     T7 terminator: transcription terminator for bacteriophage T7 RNA polymerase
     81..130     -  CDS            SET1 (fragment): solubility-enhancement tag derived from T7 phage gene 10B
    140..157     -  CDS            9xHis (fragment): 9xHis affinity tag
    222..551     -  CDS            Syk (fragment): KSYK_MOUSE - Also known as ptk72, Sykb. Experimental evidence at protein level: Swiss-Prot protein existence level 1. Non-receptor tyrosine kinase which mediates signal transduction downstream of a variety of transmembrane receptors including classical immunoreceptors like the B-cell receptor (BCR). Regulates several biological processes including innate and adaptive immunity, cell adhesion, osteoclast maturation, platelet activation and vascular development. Assembles into signaling complexes with activated receptors at the plasma membrane via interaction between its SH2 domains and the recep
    573..590     -  CDS            9xHis (fragment): 9xHis affinity tag
    601..623     -  RBS            RBS: efficient ribosome binding site from bacteriophage T7 gene 10 (Olins and Rangwala, 1989)
    638..662     -  protein_bind   lac operator: The lac repressor binds to the lac operator to inhibit transcription in E. coli. This inhibition can be relieved by adding lactose or isopropyl-β-D-thiogalactopyranoside (IPTG). lac repressor encoded by lacI
    663..681     -  promoter       T7 promoter: promoter for bacteriophage T7 RNA polymerase
    707..986     +  CDS            TcR (fragment): tetracycline efflux protein; tet; confers resistance to tetracycline
    994..1071    +  promoter       lacI promoter: lacI
   1072..2154    +  CDS            lacI: lac repressor; lacI; The lac repressor binds to the lac operator to inhibit transcription in E. coli. This inhibition can be relieved by adding lactose or isopropyl-β-D-thiogalactopyranoside (IPTG).
   2167..2188    +  protein_bind   CAP binding site: CAP binding activates transcription in the presence of cAMP. E. coli catabolite activator protein
   2203..2494    +  CDS            TcR (fragment): tetracycline efflux protein; tet; confers resistance to tetracycline
   2566..2946    -  CDS            YPB1_ECOLX: Protein predicted: Swiss-Prot protein existence level 4. From Escherichia coli.
   2963..3154    +  CDS            rop: Rop protein, which maintains plasmids at low copy number; rop
   3256..3395    +  misc_feature   bom: basis of mobility region from pBR322
   3581..4169    -  rep_origin     ori: high-copy-number ColE1/pMB1/pBR322/pUC origin of replication
   4291..5106    +  CDS            KanR: aminoglycoside phosphotransferase; aph(3')-Ia; confers resistance to kanamycin in bacteria or G418 (Geneticin®) in eukaryotes
   5115..5172    -  promoter       AmpR promoter (fragment): bla
   5225..5653    -  rep_origin     f1 ori (sequence partly withheld): f1 bacteriophage origin of replication; arrow indicates direction of (+) strand synthesis
>Addgene plasmid #111274 | pET-30a(+)-N-SH2 | addgene full sequence | sequence record 215709 | Addgene NGS Result
ATCCGGATATAGTTCCTCCTTTCAGCAAAAAACCCCTCAAGACCCGTTTAGAGGCCCCAAGGGGTTATGC
TAGTTATTGCTCAGCGGTGGCAGCAGCCAACTCAGCTTCCTTTCGGGCTTTGTTAGCAGCCGGATCTCAG
TGGTGGTGGTGGTGGTGCTCGAGTGCGGCCGCAAGCTTGTCGACGGAGCTCGAATTCGGATCCGATATAT
ATGAGCTCTTATCCGGTCTTGGGCTGTACTCCCGGGGGCCGGTTGAAGGGCTTCTTAAGGAGGCAGATAA
GGCCATCAGGTTCCTGGGAGTGGTAATGGCAGAGGTCTGCTGGGCTGGCATGGGCCCTGCCCCCGGAGAT
GGCGTAGGTGCCATTAAGTTCCCTCTCGATGGTGTAGTGGTGTGCCTTCCTGTTGTGAGCCACCGACAAA
GCAAAACCACCCAGGTAATTGCGGCTCTGGCGTAGCAGGTAGAGCCCATCGGTCATGCCTCCCTGGACCA
GGTAGTCTTCAGCCTCTTCCCGGGTGATGTTGCCAAAAAAGTAGGTCAGGTGGTTGGCGCTGCCCTGAAA
GTACAGGTTTTCGTGGTGGTGGTGGTGGTGCATATGTATATCTCCTTCTTAAAGTTAAACAAAATTATTT
CTAGAGGGGAATTGTTATCCGCTCACAATTCCCCTATAGTGAGTCGTATTAATTTCGCGGGATCGAGATC
GATCTCGATCCTCTACGCCGGACGCATCGTGGCCGGCATCACCGGCGCCACAGGTGCGGTTGCTGGCGCC
TATATCGCCGACATCACCGATGGGGAAGATCGGGCTCGCCACTTCGGGCTCATGAGCGCTTGTTTCGGCG
TGGGTATGGTGGCAGGCCCCGTGGCCGGGGGACTGTTGGGCGCCATCTCCTTGCATGCACCATTCCTTGC
GGCGGCGGTGCTCAACGGCCTCAACCTACTACTGGGCTGCTTCCTAATGCAGGAGTCGCATAAGGGAGAG
CGTCGAGATCCCGGACACCATCGAATGGCGCAAAACCTTTCGCGGTATGGCATGATAGCGCCCGGAAGAG
AGTCAATTCAGGGTGGTGAATGTGAAACCAGTAACGTTATACGATGTCGCAGAGTATGCCGGTGTCTCTT
ATCAGACCGTTTCCCGCGTGGTGAACCAGGCCAGCCACGTTTCTGCGAAAACGCGGGAAAAAGTGGAAGC
GGCGATGGCGGAGCTGAATTACATTCCCAACCGCGTGGCACAACAACTGGCGGGCAAACAGTCGTTGCTG
ATTGGCGTTGCCACCTCCAGTCTGGCCCTGCACGCGCCGTCGCAAATTGTCGCGGCGATTAAATCTCGCG
CCGATCAACTGGGTGCCAGCGTGGTGGTGTCGATGGTAGAACGAAGCGGCGTCGAAGCCTGTAAAGCGGC
GGTGCACAATCTTCTCGCGCAACGCGTCAGTGGGCTGATCATTAACTATCCGCTGGATGACCAGGATGCC
ATTGCTGTGGAAGCTGCCTGCACTAATGTTCCGGCGTTATTTCTTGATGTCTCTGACCAGACACCCATCA
ACAGTATTATTTTCTCCCATGAAGACGGTACGCGACTGGGCGTGGAGCATCTGGTCGCATTGGGTCACCA
GCAAATCGCGCTGTTAGCGGGCCCATTAAGTTCTGTCTCGGCGCGTCTGCGTCTGGCTGGCTGGCATAAA
TATCTCACTCGCAATCAAATTCAGCCGATAGCGGAACGGGAAGGCGACTGGAGTGCCATGTCCGGTTTTC
AACAAACCATGCAAATGCTGAATGAGGGCATCGTTCCCACTGCGATGCTGGTTGCCAACGATCAGATGGC
GCTGGGCGCAATGCGCGCCATTACCGAGTCCGGGCTGCGCGTTGGTGCGGACATCTCGGTAGTGGGATAC
GACGATACCGAAGACAGCTCATGTTATATCCCGCCGTTAACCACCATCAAACAGGATTTTCGCCTGCTGG
GGCAAACCAGCGTGGACCGCTTGCTGCAACTCTCTCAGGGCCAGGCGGTGAAGGGCAATCAGCTGTTGCC
CGTCTCACTGGTGAAAAGAAAAACCACCCTGGCGCCCAATACGCAAACCGCCTCTCCCCGCGCGTTGGCC
GATTCATTAATGCAGCTGGCACGACAGGTTTCCCGACTGGAAAGCGGGCAGTGAGCGCAACGCAATTAAT
GTAAGTTAGCTCACTCATTAGGCACCGGGATCTCGACCGATGCCCTTGAGAGCCTTCAACCCAGTCAGCT
CCTTCCGGTGGGCGCGGGGCATGACTATCGTCGCCGCACTTATGACTGTCTTCTTTATCATGCAACTCGT
AGGACAGGTGCCGGCAGCGCTCTGGGTCATTTTCGGCGAGGACCGCTTTCGCTGGAGCGCGACGATGATC
GGCCTGTCGCTTGCGGTATTCGGAATCTTGCACGCCCTCGCTCAAGCCTTCGTCACTGGTCCCGCCACCA
AACGTTTCGGCGAGAAGCAGGCCATTATCGCCGGCATGGCGGCCCCACGGGTGCGCATGATCGTGCTCCT
GTCGTTGAGGACCCGGCTAGGCTGGCGGGGTTGCCTTACTGGTTAGCAGAATGAATCACCGATACGCGAG
CGAACGTGAAGCGACTGCTGCTGCAAAACGTCTGCGACCTGAGCAACAACATGAATGGTCTTCGGTTTCC
GTGTTTCGTAAAGTCTGGAAACGCGGAAGTCAGCGCCCTGCACCATTATGTTCCGGATCTGCATCGCAGG
ATGCTGCTGGCTACCCTGTGGAACACCTACATCTGTATTAACGAAGCGCTGGCATTGACCCTGAGTGATT
TTTCTCTGGTCCCGCCGCATCCATACCGCCAGTTGTTTACCCTCACAACGTTCCAGTAACCGGGCATGTT
CATCATCAGTAACCCGTATCGTGAGCATCCTCTCTCGTTTCATCGGTATCATTACCCCCATGAACAGAAA
TCCCCCTTACACGGAGGCATCAGTGACCAAACAGGAAAAAACCGCCCTTAACATGGCCCGCTTTATCAGA
AGCCAGACATTAACGCTTCTGGAGAAACTCAACGAGCTGGACGCGGATGAACAGGCAGACATCTGTGAAT
CGCTTCACGACCACGCTGATGAGCTTTACCGCAGCTGCCTCGCGCGTTTCGGTGATGACGGTGAAAACCT
CTGACACATGCAGCTCCCGGAGACGGTCACAGCTTGTCTGTAAGCGGATGCCGGGAGCAGACAAGCCCGT
CAGGGCGCGTCAGCGGGTGTTGGCGGGTGTCGGGGCGCAGCCATGACCCAGTCACGTAGCGATAGCGGAG
TGTATACTGGCTTAACTATGCGGCATCAGAGCAGATTGTACTGAGAGTGCACCATTGCGGTGTGAAATAC
CGCACAGATGCGTAAGGAGAAAATACCGCATCAGGCGCTCTTCCGCTTCCTCGCTCACTGACTCGCTGCG
CTCGGTCGTTCGGCTGCGGCGAGCGGTATCAGCTCACTCAAAGGCGGTAATACGGTTATCCACAGAATCA
GGGGATAACGCAGGAAAGAACATGTGAGCAAAAGGCCAGCAAAAGGCCAGGAACCGTAAAAAGGCCGCGT
TGCTGGCGTTTTTCCATAGGCTCCGCCCCCCTGACGAGCATCACAAAAATCGACGCTCAAGTCAGAGGTG
GCGAAACCCGACAGGACTATAAAGATACCAGGCGTTTCCCCCTGGAAGCTCCCTCGTGCGCTCTCCTGTT
CCGACCCTGCCGCTTACCGGATACCTGTCCGCCTTTCTCCCTTCGGGAAGCGTGGCGCTTTCTCATAGCT
CACGCTGTAGGTATCTCAGTTCGGTGTAGGTCGTTCGCTCCAAGCTGGGCTGTGTGCACGAACCCCCCGT
TCAGCCCGACCGCTGCGCCTTATCCGGTAACTATCGTCTTGAGTCCAACCCGGTAAGACACGACTTATCG
CCACTGGCAGCAGCCACTGGTAACAGGATTAGCAGAGCGAGGTATGTAGGCGGTGCTACAGAGTTCTTGA
AGTGGTGGCCTAACTACGGCTACACTAGAAGGACAGTATTTGGTATCTGCGCTCTGCTGAAGCCAGTTAC
CTTCGGAAAAAGAGTTGGTAGCTCTTGATCCGGCAAACAAACCACCGCTGGTAGCGGTGGTTTTTTTGTT
TGCAAGCAGCAGATTACGCGCAGAAAAAAAGGATCTCAAGAAGATCCTTTGATCTTTTCTACGGGGTCTG
ACGCTCAGTGGAACGAAAACTCACGTTAAGGGATTTTGGTCATGAACAATAAAACTGTCTGCTTACATAA
ACAGTAATACAAGGGGTGTTATGAGCCATATTCAACGGGAAACGTCTTGCTCTAGGCCGCGATTAAATTC
CAACATGGATGCTGATTTATATGGGTATAAATGGGCTCGCGATAATGTCGGGCAATCAGGTGCGACAATC
TATCGATTGTATGGGAAGCCCGATGCGCCAGAGTTGTTTCTGAAACATGGCAAAGGTAGCGTTGCCAATG
ATGTTACAGATGAGATGGTCAGACTAAACTGGCTGACGGAATTTATGCCTCTTCCGACCATCAAGCATTT
TATCCGTACTCCTGATGATGCATGGTTACTCACCACTGCGATCCCCGGGAAAACAGCATTCCAGGTATTA
GAAGAATATCCTGATTCAGGTGAAAATATTGTTGATGCGCTGGCAGTGTTCCTGCGCCGGTTGCATTCGA
TTCCTGTTTGTAATTGTCCTTTTAACAGCGATCGCGTATTTCGTCTCGCTCAGGCGCAATCACGAATGAA
TAACGGTTTGGTTGATGCGAGTGATTTTGATGACGAGCGTAATGGCTGGCCTGTTGAACAAGTCTGGAAA
GAAATGCATAAACTTTTGCCATTCTCACCGGATTCAGTCGTCACTCATGGTGATTTCTCACTTGATAACC
TTATTTTTGACGAGGGGAAATTAATAGGTTGTATTGATGTTGGACGAGTCGGAATCGCAGACCGATACCA
GGATCTTGCCATCCTATGGAACTGCCTCGGTGAGTTTTCTCCTTCATTACAGAAACGGCTTTTTCAAAAA
TATGGTATTGATAATCCTGATATGAATAAATTGCAGTTTCATTTGATGCTCGATGAGTTTTTCTAAGAAT
TAATTCATGAGCGGATACATATTTGAATGTATTTAGAAAAATAAACAAATAGGGGTTCCGCGCACATTTC
CCCGAAAAGTGCCACCTAAATTGTAAGCGTTAATATTTTGTTAAAATTCGCGTTAAATTTTTGTTAAATC
AGCTCATTTTTTAACCAATAGGCCGAAATCGGCAAAATCCCTTATAAATCAAAAGAATAGACCGAGATAG
GGTTGAGTGTTGTTCCAGTTTGGAACAAGAGTCCACTATTAAAGAACGTGGACTCCAACGTCAAAGG
[49 nt withheld, positions 5388-5436]
T
[91 nt withheld, positions 5438-5528]
G
[124 nt withheld, positions 5530-5653]
CCCATTCGCCA
